Addgene plasmid #226222: pFRT-B-GRPA
Purpose: Human RPA34 tagged to GFP under a EF1alpha promotor for generating stable HeLa Kyoto GFP-RPA34 using the Flp-In recombination system
Depositing lab: Cristina Cardoso. Depositing organization: Technische Universitaet Darmstadt. Publication: Replisome loading reduces chromatin motion independent of DNA synthesis. Pabba MK, Ritter C, Chagin VO, Meyer J, Celikay K, Stear JH, Loerke D, Kolobynina K, Prorok P, Schmid AK, Leonhardt H, Rohr K, Cardoso MC. Elife. 2023 Oct 31;12:RP87572. doi: 10.7554/eLife.87572. PubMed 37906089.
Backbone
  Vector backbone: pFRT lacZeo
  Vector type: Mammalian Expression
Growth in bacteria
  Bacterial resistance: Ampicillin, 100 μg/mL
  Growth temperature: 37°C
  Growth strain: DH5alpha
  Copy number: Unknown
Gene/Insert
  Gene/Insert name: RPA34
  Species: H. sapiens (human)
  Entrez Gene: RPA2 (a.k.a. REPA2, RP-A p32, RP-A p34, RPA32)
  Promoter: EF1ALPHA
  Cloning method: Restriction Enzyme; 5′ cloning site BamHI (not destroyed); 3′ cloning site XbaI (unknown if destroyed)
  Sequencing primers: 5′ AGAAGCGCGATCACATG
Terms and licenses: Academic/Nonprofit Terms; Industry Terms: Not Available to Industry
How to cite: pFRT-B-GRPA was a gift from Cristina Cardoso (Addgene plasmid # 226222 ; http://n2t.net/addgene:226222 ; RRID:Addgene_226222)
