[The description below was written by a language model from this plasmid's Addgene catalogue record and pLannotate feature annotations shown in this document.]
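Description:
pFRT-B-GRPA is a 6.7 kb mammalian expression and genomic-integration plasmid, recorded as derived from the pFRT lacZeo backbone, built to generate stable HeLa Kyoto cells expressing GFP-tagged human RPA34 through the Flp-In recombination system. It is propagated in E. coli using a high-copy ColE1/pUC-type origin and selected with ampicillin via the β-lactamase gene and its native promoter. Fragments of an f1 origin, lac regulatory elements and a pBR322 bom region are backbone remnants.

The payload is a fusion of EGFP to the N-terminus of RPA2 (RPA34/RPA32), the middle subunit of the heterotrimeric single-stranded-DNA-binding replication protein A complex. The two coding regions are joined through a short stretch of multiple cloning site sequence. Expression is driven by the strong constitutive EF-1α promoter and terminated by the bGH polyadenylation signal. A T7 promoter lies upstream of EGFP, and a V5 epitope sequence is annotated downstream of RPA2, although the record does not indicate whether it is in frame with the fusion.

Downstream of this cassette sits a single FRT site immediately followed by a blasticidin S deaminase coding sequence (annotated as a fragment) and an SV40 poly(A) signal, with no complete promoter annotated in front of it. This layout is typical of Flp-In donor vectors. Flp-mediated recombination with a genomic FRT site would be expected to place the marker behind a resident promoter, so blasticidin resistance would arise only on correct site-specific integration. The resulting single-site integrants allow live-cell imaging of RPA at replication sites, consistent with the associated study of replisome loading and chromatin motion.
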