Features (pLannotate 1.2.2; 23 found; start..end, strand, type, name):
     28..80      -  misc_feature   bom (fragment): basis of mobility region from pBR322
    235..253     +  enhancer       CMV enhancer (fragment): human cytomegalovirus immediate early enhancer
    278..344     +  CDS            small t antigen (fragment): SV40 (simian virus 40) small t antigen
    351..1529    +  promoter       EF-1α promoter: strong constitutive promoter for human elongation factor EF-1α
   1546..1564    +  promoter       T7 promoter: promoter for bacteriophage T7 RNA polymerase
   1678..2394    +  CDS            EGFP: EGFP is a basic (constitutively fluorescent) green fluorescent protein published in 1996, derived from Aequorea victoria. It is reported to be a rapidly-maturing weak dimer with moderate acid sensitivity.
   2395..2430    +  misc_feature   MCS (fragment): multiple cloning site
   2431..3240    +  CDS            RPA2: RFA2_HUMAN - Also known as REPA2, RPA32, RPA34. Experimental evidence at protein level: Swiss-Prot protein existence level 1. As part of the heterotrimeric replication protein A complex (RPA/RP-A), binds and stabilizes single-stranded DNA intermediates, that form during DNA replication or upon DNA stress. It prevents their reannealing and in parallel, recruits and activates different proteins and complexes involved in DNA metabolism. Thereby, it plays an essential role both in DNA replication and the cellular response to DNA damage. In the cellular response to DNA damage, the RPA complex contr
   3323..3364    +  CDS            V5 tag: epitope tag from simian virus 5
   3408..3632    +  polyA_signal   bGH poly(A) signal: bovine growth hormone polyadenylation signal
   3636..3657    +  promoter       SV40 promoter (fragment): SV40 enhancer and early promoter
   3678..3911    +  rep_origin     f1 ori (fragment) (sequence partly withheld): f1 bacteriophage origin of replication; arrow indicates direction of (+) strand synthesis
   3916..3963    +  protein_bind   FRT: FLP-mediated recombination occurs in the 8-bp core sequence TCTAGAAA (Turan and Bode, 2011). FLP recombinase from the Saccharomyces cerevisiae 2μ plasmid
   3976..4372    +  CDS            BSD (fragment): blasticidin S deaminase; Aspergillus terreus BSD; confers resistance to blasticidin
   4373..4400    +  CDS            BleoR (fragment): antibiotic-binding protein; Sh ble from Streptoalloteichus hindustanus; confers resistance to bleomycin, phleomycin, and Zeocin™
   4414..4535    +  polyA_signal   SV40 poly(A) signal: SV40 polyadenylation signal
   4615..4631    -  protein_bind   lac operator: The lac repressor binds to the lac operator to inhibit transcription in E. coli. This inhibition can be relieved by adding lactose or isopropyl-β-D-thiogalactopyranoside (IPTG). lac repressor encoded by lacI
   4639..4669    -  promoter       lac promoter: promoter for the E. coli lac operon
   4684..4705    -  protein_bind   CAP binding site: CAP binding activates transcription in the presence of cAMP. E. coli catabolite activator protein
   4718..4810    -  CDS            lacI (fragment): lac repressor; lacI; The lac repressor binds to the lac operator to inhibit transcription in E. coli. This inhibition can be relieved by adding lactose or isopropyl-β-D-thiogalactopyranoside (IPTG).
   4993..5581    -  rep_origin     ori: high-copy-number ColE1/pMB1/pBR322/pUC origin of replication
   5752..6612    -  CDS            AmpR: β-lactamase; bla; confers resistance to ampicillin, carbenicillin, and related antibiotics
   6613..6717    -  promoter       AmpR promoter: bla
>Addgene plasmid #226222 | pFRT-B-GRPA | addgene full sequence | sequence record 460685 | Addgene NGS Result
GACGGATCGGGAGATCTCCCGATCCCCTATGGTGCACTCTCAGTACAATCTGCTCTGATGCCGCATAGTT
AAGCCAGTATCTGCTCCCTGCTTGTGTGTTGGAGGTCGCTGAGTAGTGCGCGAGCAAAATTTAAGCTACA
ACAAGGCAAGGCTTGACCGACAATTGCATGAAGAATCTGCTTAGGGTTAGGCGTTTTGCGCTGCTTCGCG
ATGTACGGGCCAGATATACGCGTTGACATTGATTATTGACTAGGCTTTTGCAAAAAGCTTTGCAAAGATG
GATAAAGTTTTAAACAGAGAGGAATCTTTGCAGCTAATGGACCTTCTAGGTCTTGAAAGGAGTGGGAATT
GGCTCCGGTGCCCGTCAGTGGGCAGAGCGCACATCGCCCACAGTCCCCGAGAAGTTGGGGGGAGGGGTCG
GCAATTGAACCGGTGCCTAGAGAAGGTGGCGCGGGGTAAACTGGGAAAGTGATGTCGTGTACTGGCTCCG
CCTTTTTCCCGAGGGTGGGGGAGAACCGTATATAAGTGCAGTAGTCGCCGTGAACGTTCTTTTTCGCAAC
GGGTTTGCCGCCAGAACACAGGTAAGTGCCGTGTGTGGTTCCCGCGGGCCTGGCCTCTTTACGGGTTATG
GCCCTTGCGTGCCTTGAATTACTTCCACCTGGCTGCAGTACGTGATTCTTGATCCCGAGCTTCGGGTTGG
AAGTGGGTGGGAGAGTTCGAGGCCTTGCGCTTAAGGAGCCCCTTCGCCTCGTGCTTGAGTTGAGGCCTGG
CCTGGGCGCTGGGGCCGCCGCGTGCGAATCTGGTGGCACCTTCGCGCCTGTCTCGCTGCTTTCGATAAGT
CTCTAGCCATTTAAAATTTTTGATGACCTGCTGCGACGCTTTTTTTCTGGCAAGATAGTCTTGTAAATGC
GGGCCAAGATCTGCACACTGGTATTTCGGTTTTTGGGGCCGCGGGCGGCGACGGGGCCCGTGCGTCCCAG
CGCACATGTTCGGCGAGGCGGGGCCTGCGAGCGCGGCCACCGAGAATCGGACGGGGGTAGTCTCAAGCTG
GCCGGCCTGCTCTGGTGCCTGGCCTCGCGCCGCCGTGTATCGCCCCGCCCTGGGCGGCAAGGCTGGCCCG
GTCGGCACCAGTTGCGTGAGCGGAAAGATGGCCGCTTCCCGGCCCTGCTGCAGGGAGCTCAAAATGGAGG
ACGCGGCGCTCGGGAGAGCGGGCGGGTGAGTCACCCACACAAAGGAAAAGGGCCTTTCCGTCCTCAGCCG
TCGCTTCATGTGACTCCACGGAGTACCGGGCGCCGTCCAGGCACCTCGATTAGTTCTCGAGCTTTTGGAG
TACGTCGTCTTTAGGTTGGGGGGAGGGGTTTTATGCGATGGAGTTTCCCCACACTGAGTGGGTGGAGACT
GAAGTTAGGCCAGCTTGGCACTTGATGTAATTCTCCTTGGAATTTGCCCTTTTTGAGTTTGGATCTTGGT
TCATTCTCAAGCCTCAGACAGTGGTTCAAAGTTTTTTTCTTCCATTTCAGGTGTCGTGAGGAATTAGCTT
GGTACTAATACGACTCACTATAGGGAGACCCAAGCTGGCTAGGTAAGCTTGGTACCGAGCTCGGATCATC
CCTTCACCATATGGCTTCGTGGGGATCCCCGAAGAAGAAGCGCAAAGTACTGGTACCGGTCGCCACCATG
GTGAGCAAGGGCGAGGAGCTGTTCACCGGGGTGGTGCCCATCCTGGTCGAGCTGGACGGCGACGTAAACG
GCCACAAGTTCAGCGTGTCCGGCGAGGGCGAGGGCGATGCCACCTACGGCAAGCTGACCCTGAAGTTCAT
CTGCACCACCGGCAAGCTGCCCGTGCCCTGGCCCACCCTCGTGACCACCCTGACCTACGGCGTGCAGTGC
TTCAGCCGCTACCCCGACCACATGAAGCAGCACGACTTCTTCAAGTCCGCCATGCCCGAAGGCTACGTCC
AGGAGCGCACCATCTTCTTCAAGGACGACGGCAACTACAAGACCCGCGCCGAGGTGAAGTTCGAGGGCGA
CACCCTGGTGAACCGCATCGAGCTGAAGGGCATCGACTTCAAGGAGGACGGCAACATCCTGGGGCACAAG
CTGGAGTACAACTACAACAGCCACAACGTCTATATCATGGCCGACAAGCAGAAGAACGGCATCAAGGTGA
ACTTCAAGATCCGCCACAACATCGAGGACGGCAGCGTGCAGCTCGCCGACCACTACCAGCAGAACACCCC
CATCGGCGACGGCCCCGTGCTGCTGCCCGACAACCACTACCTGAGCACCCAGTCCGCCCTGAGCAAAGAC
CCCAACGAGAAGCGCGATCACATGGTCCTGCTGGAGTTCGTGACCGCCGCCGGGATCACTCTCGGCATGG
ACGAGCTGTACAAGTCCGGACTCAGATCTCGAGCTCAAGCTTCGAATTCTATGTGGAACAGTGGATTCGA
AAGCTATGGCAGCTCCTCATACGGGGGAGCCGGCGGCTACACGCAGTCCCCGGGGGGCTTTGGATCGCCC
GCACCTTCTCAAGCCGAAAAGAAATCAAGAGCCCGAGCCCAGCACATTGTGCCCTGTACTATATCTCAGC
TGCTTTCTGCCACTTTGGTTGATGAAGTGTTCAGAATTGGGAATGTTGAGATTTCACAGGTCACTATTGT
GGGGATCATCAGACATGCAGAGAAGGCTCCAACCAACATTGTTTACAAAATAGATGACATGACAGCTGCA
CCCATGGACGTTCGCCAGTGGGTTGACACAGATGACACCAGCAGTGAAAACACTGTGGTTCCTCCAGAAA
CATATGTGAAAGTGGCAGGCCACCTGAGATCTTTTCAGAACAAAAAGAGCCTGGTAGCCTTTAAGATCAT
GCCCCTGGAGGATATGAATGAGTTCACCACACATATTCTGGAAGTGATCAATGCACACATGGTACTAAGC
AAAGCCAACAGCCAGCCCTCAGCAGGGAGAGCACCTATCAGCAATCCAGGAATGAGTGAAGCAGGGAACT
TTGGTGGGAGTAGCTTCATGCCAGCAAATGGCCTCACTGTGGCCCAAAACCAGGTGTTGAATTTGATTAA
GGCTTGTCCAAGACCTGAAGGGTTGAACTTTCAGGATCTCAAGAACCAGCTGAAACACATGTCTGTATCC
TCAATCAAGCAAGCTGTGGATTTTCTGAGCAATGAGGGGCACATCTATTCTACTGTGGATGATGACCATT
TTAAATCCACAGATGCAGAATAATTCTAGTCCAGTGTGGTGGAATTCTGCAGATATCCAGCACAGTGGCG
GCCGCTCGAGTCTAGAGGGCCCGCGGTTCGAAGGTAAGCCTATCCCTAACCCTCTCCTCGGTCTCGATTC
TACGCGTACCGGTTAGTAATGAGTTTAAACCCGCTGATCAGCCTCGACTGTGCCTTCTAGTTGCCAGCCA
TCTGTTGTTTGCCCCTCCCCCGTGCCTTCCTTGACCCTGGAAGGTGCCACTCCCACTGTCCTTTCCTAAT
AAAATGAGGAAATTGCATCGCATTGTCTGAGTAGGTGTCATTCTATTCTGGGGGGTGGGGTGGGGCAGGA
CAGCAAGGGGGAGGATTGGGAAGACAATAGCAGGCATGCTGGGGATGCGGTGGGCTCTATGGCTTCTGAG
GCGGAAAGAACCAGCTGGGGCTCTAGGGGGTATCCCC
[124 nt withheld, positions 3678-3801]
C
[91 nt withheld, positions 3803-3893]
AGGGTGATGGTTCACGTACCTAGAAGTTCCTATTCCGAAGTTCCTATTCTCTAGAAAGTATAGGAACTTC
CTTGGAATTCAAGGCCAAGCCTTTGTCTCAAGAAGAATCCACCCTCATTGAAAGAGCAACGGCTACAATC
AACAGCATCCCCATCTCTGAAGACTACAGCGTCGCCAGCGCAGCTCTCTCTAGCGACGGCCGCATCTTCA
CTGGTGTCAATGTATATCATTTTACTGGGGGACCTTGTGCAGAACTCGTGGTGCTGGGCACTGCTGCTGC
TGCGGCAGCTGGCAACCTGACTTGTATCGTCGCGATCGGAAATGAGAACAGGGGCATCTTGAGCCCCTGC
GGACGGTGCCGACAGGTGCTTCTCGATCTGCATCCTGGGATCAAAGCCATAGTGAAGGACAGTGATGGAC
AGCCGACGGCAGTTGGGATTCGTGAATTGCTGCCCTCTGGTTATGTGTGGGAGGGCTAAGCACTTCGTGG
CCGAGGAGCAGGACTGACACTCGACCTCGAAACTTGTTTATTGCAGCTTATAATGGTTACAAATAAAGCA
ATAGCATCACAAATTTCACAAATAAAGCATTTTTTTCACTGCATTCTAGTTGTGGTTTGTCCAAACTCAT
CAATGTATCTTATCATGTCTGAATTCCGTATACCGTCGACCTCTAGCTAGAGCTTGGCGTAATCATGGTC
ATAGCTGTTTCCTGTGTGAAATTGTTATCCGCTCACAATTCCACACAACATACGAGCCGGAAGCATAAAG
TGTAAAGCCTGGGGTGCCTAATGAGTGAGCTAACTCACATTAATTGCGTTGCGCTCACTGCCCGCTTTCC
AGTCGGGAAACCTGTCGTGCCAGCTGCATTAATGAATCGGCCAACGCGCGGGGAGAGGCGGTTTGCGTAT
TGGGCGCTCTTCCGCTTCCTCGCTCACTGACTCGCTGCGCTCGGTCGTTCGGCTGCGGCGAGCGGTATCA
GCTCACTCAAAGGCGGTAATACGGTTATCCACAGAATCAGGGGATAACGCAGGAAAGAACATGTGAGCAA
AAGGCCAGCAAAAGGCCAGGAACCGTAAAAAGGCCGCGTTGCTGGCGTTTTTCCATAGGCTCCGCCCCCC
TGACGAGCATCACAAAAATCGACGCTCAAGTCAGAGGTGGCGAAACCCGACAGGACTATAAAGATACCAG
GCGTTTCCCCCTGGAAGCTCCCTCGTGCGCTCTCCTGTTCCGACCCTGCCGCTTACCGGATACCTGTCCG
CCTTTCTCCCTTCGGGAAGCGTGGCGCTTTCTCATAGCTCACGCTGTAGGTATCTCAGTTCGGTGTAGGT
CGTTCGCTCCAAGCTGGGCTGTGTGCACGAACCCCCCGTTCAGCCCGACCGCTGCGCCTTATCCGGTAAC
TATCGTCTTGAGTCCAACCCGGTAAGACACGACTTATCGCCACTGGCAGCAGCCACTGGTAACAGGATTA
GCAGAGCGAGGTATGTAGGCGGTGCTACAGAGTTCTTGAAGTGGTGGCCTAACTACGGCTACACTAGAAG
AACAGTATTTGGTATCTGCGCTCTGCTGAAGCCAGTTACCTTCGGAAAAAGAGTTGGTAGCTCTTGATCC
GGCAAACAAACCACCGCTGGTAGCGGTGGTTTTTTTGTTTGCAAGCAGCAGATTACGCGCAGAAAAAAAG
GATCTCAAGAAGATCCTTTGATCTTTTCTACGGGGTCTGACGCTCAGTGGAACGAAAACTCACGTTAAGG
GATTTTGGTCATGAGATTATCAAAAAGGATCTTCACCTAGATCCTTTTAAATTAAAAATGAAGTTTTAAA
TCAATCTAAAGTATATATGAGTAAACTTGGTCTGACAGTTACCAATGCTTAATCAGTGAGGCACCTATCT
CAGCGATCTGTCTATTTCGTTCATCCATAGTTGCCTGACTCCCCGTCGTGTAGATAACTACGATACGGGA
GGGCTTACCATCTGGCCCCAGTGCTGCAATGATACCGCGAGACCCACGCTCACCGGCTCCAGATTTATCA
GCAATAAACCAGCCAGCCGGAAGGGCCGAGCGCAGAAGTGGTCCTGCAACTTTATCCGCCTCCATCCAGT
CTATTAATTGTTGCCGGGAAGCTAGAGTAAGTAGTTCGCCAGTTAATAGTTTGCGCAACGTTGTTGCCAT
TGCTACAGGCATCGTGGTGTCACGCTCGTCGTTTGGTATGGCTTCATTCAGCTCCGGTTCCCAACGATCA
AGGCGAGTTACATGATCCCCCATGTTGTGCAAAAAAGCGGTTAGCTCCTTCGGTCCTCCGATCGTTGTCA
GAAGTAAGTTGGCCGCAGTGTTATCACTCATGGTTATGGCAGCACTGCATAATTCTCTTACTGTCATGCC
ATCCGTAAGATGCTTTTCTGTGACTGGTGAGTACTCAACCAAGTCATTCTGAGAATAGTGTATGCGGCGA
CCGAGTTGCTCTTGCCCGGCGTCAATACGGGATAATACCGCGCCACATAGCAGAACTTTAAAAGTGCTCA
TCATTGGAAAACGTTCTTCGGGGCGAAAACTCTCAAGGATCTTACCGCTGTTGAGATCCAGTTCGATGTA
ACCCACTCGTGCACCCAACTGATCTTCAGCATCTTTTACTTTCACCAGCGTTTCTGGGTGAGCAAAAACA
GGAAGGCAAAATGCCGCAAAAAAGGGAATAAGGGCGACACGGAAATGTTGAATACTCATACTCTTCCTTT
TTCAATATTATTGAAGCATTTATCAGGGTTATTGTCTCATGAGCGGATACATATTTGAATGTATTTAGAA
AAATAAACAAATAGGGGTTCCGCGCACATTTCCCCGAAAAGTGCCACCTGACGTC
